>Addgene plasmid #147238 | pAc5.1B-lambdaN-HA-CeAIN1_1-504_P | depositor full sequence | sequence record 289685 | Full Sequence
CTTCAAGGAATTAATTCTATATTCTAAAAACACAAATGATACTTCTAAAAAAAATCATGAATGGCATCAA
CTCTGAATCAAATCTTTGCAGATGCACCTACTTCTCATTTCCACTGTCACATCATTTTTCCAGATCTCGC
TGCCTGTTATGTGGCCCACAAACCAAGACACGTTTTATGGCCATTAAAGCTGGCTGATCGTCGCCAAACA
CCAAATACATATCAATATGTACATTCGAGAAAGAAGCGATCAAAGAAGCGTCTTCGGGCGAGTAGGAGAA
TGCGGAGGAGAAGGAGAACGAGCTGATCTAGTATCTCTCCACAATCCAATGCCAACTGACCAACTGGCCA
TATTCGGAGCAATTTGAAGCCAATTTCCATCGCCTGGCGATCGCTCCATTCTTGGCTATATGTTTTTCAC
CGTTCCCGGGGCCATTTTCAAAGACTCGTCGGTAAGATAAGATTGTGTCACTCGCTGTCTCTCTTCATTT
GTCGAAGAATGCTGAGGAATTTCGCGATGACGTCGGCGAGTATTTTGAAGAATGAGAATAATTTGTATTT
ATACGAAAATCAGTTAGTGGAATTTTCTACAAAAACATGTTATCTATAGATAATTTTGTTGCAAAATATG
TTGACTATGACAAAGATTGTATGTATATACCTTTAATGTATTCTCATTTTCTTATGTATTTATAATGGCA
ATGATGATACTGATGATATTTTAAGATGATGCCAGACCACAGGCTGATTTCTGCGTCTTTTGCCGAACGC
AGTGCATGTGCGGTTGTTGTTTTTTGGAATAGTTTCAATTTTCGGACTGTCCGCTTTGATTTCAGTTTCT
TGGCTTATTCAAAAAGCAAAGTAAAGCCAAAAAAGCGAGATGGCAATACCAAATGCGGCAAAACGGTAGT
GGAAGGAAAGGGGTGCGGGGCAGCGGAAGGAAGGGTGGGGCGGGGCGTGGCGGGGTCTGTGGCTGGGCGC
GACGTCACCGACGTTGGAGCCACTCCTTTGACCATGTGTGCGTGTGTGTATTATTCGTGTCTCGCCACTC
GCCGGTTGTTTTTTTCTTTTTATCTCGCTCTCTCTAGCGCCATCTCGTACGCATGCTCAACGCACCGCAT
GTTGCCGTGTCCTTTATGCGTCATTTTGGCTCGAAATAGGCAATTATTTAAACAAAGATTAGTCAACGAA
AACGCTAAAATAAATAAGTCTACAATATGGTTACTTATTGCCATGTGTGTGCAGCCAACGATAGCAACAA
AAGCAACAACACAGTGGCTTTCCCTCTTTCACTTTTTGTTTGCAAGCGCGTGCGAGCAAGACGGCACGAC
CGGCAAACGCAATTACGCTGACAAAGAGCAGACGAAGTTTTGGCCGAAAAACATCAAGGCGCCTGATACG
AATGCATTTGCAATAACAATTGCGATATTTAATATTGTTTATGAAGCTGTTTGACTTCAAAACACACAAA
AAAAAAAATAAAACAAATTATTTGAAAGAGAATTAGGAATCGGACAGCTTATCGTTACGGGCTAACAGCA
CACCGAGACGAAATAGCTTACCTGACGTCACAGCCTCTGGAAGAACTGCCGCCAAGCAGAGAGAGAGAGA
AAAAGAGGGAGAGCAGCTTAGACCGCATGTGCTTGTGTGTGAGGCGTCTCTCTCTTCGTCTCCTGTTTGC
GCAAACGCATAGACTGCACTGAGAAAATCGATTACCTATTTTTTATGAATGAATATTTGCACTATTACTA
TTCAAAACTATTAAGATAGCAATCACATTCAATAGCCAAATACTATACCACCTGAGCGATGCAACGAAAT
GATCAATTTGAGCAAAAATGCTGCATATTTAGGACGGCATCATTATAGAAATGCTTCTTGCTGTGTACTT
TTCTCTCGTCTGGCAGCTGTTTCGCCGTTATTGTTAAAACCGGCTTAAGTTAGGTGTGTTTTCTACGACT
AGTGATGCCCCTACTAGAAGATGTGTGTTGCACAAATGTCCCTGAATAACCAATTTGAAGTGCAGATAGC
AGTAAACGTAAGCTAATATGAATATTATTTAACTGTAATGTTTTAATATCGCTGGACATTACTAATAAAC
CCACTATAAACACATGTACATATGTATGTTTTGGCATACAATGAGTAGTTGGGGAAAAAATGTGTAAAAG
CACCGTGACCATCACAGCATAAAGATAACCAGCTGAAGTATCGAATATGAGTAACCCCCAAATTGAATCA
CATGCCGCAACTGATAGGACCCATGGAAGTACACTCTTCATGGCGATATACAAGACACACACAAGCACGA
ACACCCAGTTGCGGAGGAAATTCTCCGTAAATGAAAACCCAATCGGCGAACAATTCATACCCATATATGG
TAAAAGTTTTGAACGCGACTTGAGAGCGGAGAGCATTGCGGCTGATAAGGTTTTAGCGCTAAGCGGGCTT
TATAAAACGGGCTGCGGGACCAGTTTTCATATCACTACCGTTTGAGTTCTTGTGCTGTGTGGATACTCCT
CCCGACACAAAGCCGCTCCATCAGCCAGCAGTCGTCTAATCCAGAGACCCCGGATCGGGGTACCAACATG
GACGCACAAACACGACGACGTGAGCGTCGCGCTGAGAAACAAGCTCAATGGAAAGCTGCAAACGGTGGAT
CTCCTCCACATATGGCTTACCCATACGATGTTCCAGATTACGCTCCTCCAAGCTTGAATTCAATGGAGAG
TCTCGCAAAAAACTTCAACAACATTTCAATAGACGACGCAGCGTGGCATCCTAACGACCAACAGCCTGTA
TGGGGAAACAACGGTCTCCAGCAGCAACGTGTCTGGGCTCCGCCGGTACCGCAGCCACAGTTCCCAAACA
GATCGCCATGGCAACAGGAATCGAACGATATCGAGCCAAATGTCAACGAAGCCCTTGTTGGACTCAGTGG
CACAGGCTCATCAAGTCAAAGCCAATGGGGTGGCATTCAGAATACAGATTATGAGAAACAGATATGGGGT
GATCCACCATTGAGCGATGTGCAGTATCCACTTCAACCACATGCCTCGTTCGGTGAATTGAATAGTCTTG
GAGGTCAATCTGCGCCTTGGTCCATAGGGTCTCAGCCAGCGCACCCGGTTTGGAGTAACGGAGGAATGGG
AAAAGAATCTGATGACTTTTGGAAACAGCAACAGCCTCAACAGCATCAGCAATACCCGATGCCATTGCTG
CAGGGAGCCTGGAATACAGGCATGAGACATGGACCACCAGGACAAGGACAACGTAGTGGGCCAATGATGC
AGCAGCAGCAAGACTACCAAGGGGGATGGGGTGGCCCGAATAACATGGGTGGCAACAAGCAGATGAACCG
TCCATGGGGGCAGGACAGCAATCGTGGAATGTCAGGCATGCCGCCCCGAAACGGTCGTCCAAACCACAAC
CAGGGACGGTACTCTGGCAATATGGGTGGCGGTGTTGACGTTTCAGTTCCACCACCGATGGATATGCACA
TGGGAGGTGGTATGGGTGGAATGAGAAATATGGGTGTTGCTCCGAATAGTGGACACGGATCATGGAAGAA
TAACAATGCTGGTGGAGGTCAAGGAGGCCACGGCGGTCAAAGAAACTACAACAACCGTGGTGGAATGGGA
CACAGTGGAAGCCAGAGTGGCGGAGGATCCAATATGTGGAACAGCACCGGAAACAATGGAAGTGGTGGAA
GCATGCAGCAGTTCATGGGAGGAGACCAGCAGTACAACAATCCATTCCCAATCGGCGGAGCTGCTGATGA
TCTCACACTGACTGTTTGGCATGATCCAAACGGAGAACTCAAGAAATGGCAGAGAGATACTGGAGTGTCC
TATTGGGGAGACCCGGAGAAGCAAACTGACCGTACCATTAGCTTGTGGATTGTTGGCGAAGGTGCCGATG
AGGATTTGGAAACTGCATTGAACCGATGTCCAGTACCACAGAAAAAGGGAGAGGACAATCAACGTTTCCC
ATTCCCAGTACCAGCGAAACGGCCAATTGTTGTGACCGGATGGGGAGAGCTTCCAGAAAATGATCCAAAC
AATCCGTCCAAGAGCGAGTCGACGATATTCGACGAGAACAACAGATGGAACGACTTGACAACTGAGCAAA
ATCCATGGTATCTTCCGAATCAGCACACTTCAACATTCTCCAGTGACAACACCACTGGATCGTGGGTGCA
GGGAGGAACAATTCCACTCAATGAGCCCGGAACCTAGCTCGAGTCTAGAGGGCCCGCGGTTCGAAGGTAA
GCCTATCCCTAACCCTCTCCTCGGTCTCGATTCTACGCGTACCGGTCATCATCACCATCACCATTGAGTT
TAAACCCGCTGATCAGCCTCGACTGTGCCTTCTAAGGCCTGAGCTCGCTGATCAGCCTCGATCGAGGATC
CAGACATGATAAGATACATTGATGAGTTTGGACAAACCACAACTAGAATGCAGTGAAAAAAATGCTTTAT
TTGTGAAATTTGTGATGCTATTGCTTTATTTGTAACCATTATAAGCTGCAATAAACAAGTTAACAACAAC
AATTGCATTCATTTTATGTTTCAGGTTCAGGGGGAGGTGTGGGAGGTTTTTTAAAGCAAGTAAAACCTCT
ACAAATGTGGTATGGCTGATTATGATCAGTCGACCGATGCCCTTGAGAGCCTTCAACCCAGTCAGCTCCT
TCCGGTGGGCGCGGGGCATGACTATCGTCGCCGCACTTATGACTGTCTTCTTTATCATGCAACTCGTAGG
ACAGGTGCCGGCAGCGCTCTGGGTCATTTTCGGCGAGGACCGCTTTCGCTGGAGCGCGACGATGATCGGC
CTGTCGCTTGCGGTATTCGGAATCTTGCACGCCCTCGCTCAAGCCTTCGTCACTGGTCCCGCCACCAAAC
GTTTCGGCGAGAAGCAGGCCATTATCGCCGGCATGGCGGCCGACGCGCTGGGCTACGTCTTGCTGGCGTT
CGCGACGCGAGGCTGGATGGCCTTCCCCATTATGATTCTTCTCGCTTCCGGCGGCATCGGGATGCCCGCG
TTGCAGGCCATGCTGTCCAGGCAGGTAGATGACGACCATCAGGGACAGCTTCAAGGATCGCTCGCGGCTC
TTACCAGCCAGCAAAAGGCCAGGAACCGTAAAAAGGCCGCGTTGCTGGCGTTTTTCCATAGGCTCCGCCC
CCCTGACGAGCATCACAAAAATCGACGCTCAAGTCAGAGGTGGCGAAACCCGACAGGACTATAAAGATAC
CAGGCGTTTCCCCCTGGAAGCTCCCTCGTGCGCTCTCCTGTTCCGACCCTGCCGCTTACCGGATACCTGT
CCGCCTTTCTCCCTTCGGGAAGCGTGGCGCTTTCTCAATGCTCACGCTGTAGGTATCTCAGTTCGGTGTA
GGTCGTTCGCTCCAAGCTGGGCTGTGTGCACGAACCCCCCGTTCAGCCCGACCGCTGCGCCTTATCCGGT
AACTATCGTCTTGAGTCCAACCCGGTAAGACACGACTTATCGCCACTGGCAGCAGCCACTGGTAACAGGA
TTAGCAGAGCGAGGTATGTAGGCGGTGCTACAGAGTTCTTGAAGTGGTGGCCTAACTACGGCTACACTAG
AAGGACAGTATTTGGTATCTGCGCTCTGCTGAAGCCAGTTACCTTCGGAAAAAGAGTTGGTAGCTCTTGA
TCCGGCAAACAAACCACCGCTGGTAGCGGTGGTTTTTTTGTTTGCAAGCAGCAGATTACGCGCAGAAAAA
AAGGATCTCAAGAAGATCCTTTGATCTTTTCTACGGGGTCTGACGCTCAGTGGAACGAAAACTCACGTTA
AGGGATTTTGGTCATGAGATTATCAAAAAGGATCTTCACCTAGATCCTTTTAAATTAAAAATGAAGTTTT
AAATCAATCTAAAGTATATATGAGTAAACTTGGTCTGACAGTTACCAATGCTTAATCAGTGAGGCACCTA
TCTCAGCGATCTGTCTATTTCGTTCATCCATAGTTGCCTGACTCCCCGTCGTGTAGATAACTACGATACG
GGAGGGCTTACCATCTGGCCCCAGTGCTGCAATGATACCGCGAGACCCACGCTCACCGGCTCCAGATTTA
TCAGCAATAAACCAGCCAGCCGGAAGGGCCGAGCGCAGAAGTGGTCCTGCAACTTTATCCGCCTCCATCC
AGTCTATTAATTGTTGCCGGGAAGCTAGAGTAAGTAGTTCGCCAGTTAATAGTTTGCGCAACGTTGTTGC
CATTGCTGCAGGCATCGTGGTGTCACGCTCGTCGTTTGGTATGGCTTCATTCAGCTCCGGTTCCCAACGA
TCAAGGCGAGTTACATGATCCCCCATGTTGTGCAAAAAAGCGGTTAGCTCCTTCGGTCCTCCGATCGTTG
TCAGAAGTAAGTTGGCCGCAGTGTTATCACTCATGGTTATGGCAGCACTGCATAATTCTCTTACTGTCAT
GCCATCCGTAAGATGCTTTTCTGTGACTGGTGAGTACTCAACCAAGTCATTCTGAGAATAGTGTATGCGG
CGACCGAGTTGCTCTTGCCCGGCGTCAACACGGGATAATACCGCGCCACATAGCAGAACTTTAAAAGTGC
TCATCATTGGAAAACGTTCTTCGGGGCGAAAACTCTCAAGGATCTTACCGCTGTTGAGATCCAGTTCGAT
GTAACCCACTCGTGCACCCAACTGATCTTCAGCATCTTTTACTTTCACCAGCGTTTCTGGGTGAGCAAAA
ACAGGAAGGCAAAATGCCGCAAAAAAGGGAATAAGGGCGACACGGAAATGTTGAATACTCATACTCTTCC
TTTTTCAATATTATTGAAGCATTTATCAGGGTTATTGTCTCATGAGCGGATACATATTTGAATGTATTTA
GAAAAATAAACAAATAGGGGTTCCGCGCACATTTCCCCGAAAAGTGCCACCTGACGTCTAAGAAACCATT
ATTATCATGACATTAACCTATAAAAATAGGCGTATCACGAGGCCCTTTCGT
Features (pLannotate 1.2.2; 10 found; start..end, strand, type, name):
     56..2568    +  promoter       Ac5 promoter: Drosophila melanogaster actin 5C promoter
   2588..2653    +  CDS            N (fragment): REGN_LAMBD - Experimental evidence at protein level: Swiss-Prot protein existence level 1. Plays a role as a transcriptional antitermination factor that allows the virus to initiate its lytic phase. Activates expression of the delayed viral early genes by modifying host RNA polymerase (RNAP) into a form that is resistant to termination signals. This antitermination function requires the host NusA protein which serves to stabilize the interaction between antitermination protein N and host RNA polymerase. From Escherichia phage lambda (Bacteriophage lambda).
   2678..2704    +  CDS            3xHA (fragment): three tandem HA epitope tags
   4266..4307    +  CDS            V5 tag: epitope tag from simian virus 5
   4407..4541    -  polyA_signal   SV40 poly(A) signal: SV40 polyadenylation signal
   4564..4648    -  CDS            large T antigen (fragment): large T antigen from SV40 (simian virus 40)
   4649..5119    +  CDS            TcR (fragment): tetracycline efflux protein; tet; confers resistance to tetracycline
   5163..5751    -  rep_origin     ori: high-copy-number ColE1/pMB1/pBR322/pUC origin of replication
   5922..6782    -  CDS            AmpR: β-lactamase; bla; confers resistance to ampicillin, carbenicillin, and related antibiotics
   6783..6887    -  promoter       AmpR promoter: bla
