[The description below was written by a language model from this plasmid's Addgene catalogue record and pLannotate feature annotations shown in this document.]
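Description:
pAc5.1B-lambdaN-HA-CeAIN1_1-504_P is an insect-cell expression plasmid of about 7 kb that produces an N-terminal fragment (residues 1–504) of the Caenorhabditis elegans GW182-family protein AIN-1. The catalogue lists the backbone as unknown, although the name and annotated features point to a pAc5.1-type vector. It is propagated in E. coli through a ColE1/pUC-type origin and selected with ampicillin via the β-lactamase gene and its own promoter. The catalogue describes it as low copy, even though the annotated origin is of the high-copy class. Short fragments annotated as tetracycline resistance gene and SV40 large T antigen appear to be non-functional backbone remnants.

Expression is driven by the Drosophila melanogaster actin 5C promoter, a strong constitutive promoter used in Drosophila cultured cells, and is terminated by an SV40 polyadenylation signal. Immediately downstream of the promoter lies a short fragment of the bacteriophage lambda N protein, followed by an HA epitope (annotated as a partial match to a 3xHA tag). The unannotated stretch after these tags is of a size consistent with the AIN-1 1–504 coding region. A vector-derived V5 tag is annotated downstream, but the record does not indicate whether it is in frame with the insert or is excluded by a stop codon.

The lambda N peptide binds BoxB RNA hairpins, so fusions of this kind are generally used to tether a protein to a BoxB-containing reporter mRNA and measure its effect on translation or mRNA stability, while the HA tag allows detection and immunoprecipitation. This fits the associated study of AIN-1 interactions with PAB-1 and the PAN2-PAN3 and CCR4-NOT deadenylase complexes, though the stated purpose is only insect expression of the fragment.
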