Addgene plasmid #147238: pAc5.1B-lambdaN-HA-CeAIN1_1-504_P
Purpose: Insect Expression of CeAIN1_1-504
Depositing lab: Elisa Izaurralde. Depositing organization: Max Planck Institute for Developmental Biology. Publication: The Caenorhabditis elegans GW182 protein AIN-1 interacts with PAB-1 and subunits of the PAN2-PAN3 and CCR4-NOT deadenylase complexes. Kuzuoglu-Ozturk D, Huntzinger E, Schmidt S, Izaurralde E. Nucleic Acids Res. 2012 Jul;40(12):5651-65. doi: 10.1093/nar/gks218. Epub 2012 Mar 7. PubMed 22402495.
Backbone
  Vector backbone: Unknown
  Vector type: Insect Expression
Growth in bacteria
  Bacterial resistance: Ampicillin, 100 μg/mL
  Growth temperature: 37°C
  Growth strain: DH5alpha
  Copy number: Low Copy
Gene/Insert
  Gene/Insert name: CeAIN1_1-504
  Species: C. elegans (nematode)
  Entrez Gene: ain-1
  Cloning method: Unknown
Terms and licenses: Academic/Nonprofit Terms; Industry Terms: Not Available to Industry
Depositor comments: ORF extracted from NCBI:NM_078286.4 Plasmids from this collection were made available to the research community and donated after the lab closed. Please note that the sequence provided by the depositing laboratory may be theoretical/predicted or based on Sanger sequencing results. There may be discrepancies between sequencing results obtained by Addgene and the depositor sequence. If an Addgene verified sequence is not available, please contact before placing your order to request that our lab fully sequence the plasmid.
How to cite: pAc5.1B-lambdaN-HA-CeAIN1_1-504_P was a gift from Elisa Izaurralde (Addgene plasmid # 147238 ; http://n2t.net/addgene:147238 ; RRID:Addgene_147238)
